Addgene plasmid #147148: pAc5.1B-lambdaN-HA-CePABP_O
Purpose: Insect Expression of CePABP
Depositing lab: Elisa Izaurralde. Depositing organization: Max Planck Institute for Developmental Biology. Publication: The Caenorhabditis elegans GW182 protein AIN-1 interacts with PAB-1 and subunits of the PAN2-PAN3 and CCR4-NOT deadenylase complexes. Kuzuoglu-Ozturk D, Huntzinger E, Schmidt S, Izaurralde E. Nucleic Acids Res. 2012 Jul;40(12):5651-65. doi: 10.1093/nar/gks218. Epub 2012 Mar 7. PubMed 22402495.
Backbone
  Vector backbone: Unknown
  Vector type: Insect Expression
Growth in bacteria
  Bacterial resistance: Ampicillin, 100 μg/mL
  Growth temperature: 37°C
  Growth strain: DH5alpha
  Copy number: Low Copy
Gene/Insert
  Gene/Insert name: CePABP
  Species: C. elegans (nematode)
  Cloning method: Unknown
Terms and licenses: Academic/Nonprofit Terms; Industry Terms: Not Available to Industry
Depositor comments: ORF extracted from NCBI: U24123.1 Plasmids from this collection were made available to the research community and donated after the lab closed. Please note that the sequence provided by the depositing laboratory may be theoretical/predicted or based on Sanger sequencing results. There may be discrepancies between sequencing results obtained by Addgene and the depositor sequence. If an Addgene verified sequence is not available, please contact before placing your order to request that our lab fully sequence the plasmid.
How to cite: pAc5.1B-lambdaN-HA-CePABP_O was a gift from Elisa Izaurralde (Addgene plasmid # 147148 ; http://n2t.net/addgene:147148 ; RRID:Addgene_147148)
