[The description below was written by a language model from this plasmid's Addgene catalogue record and pLannotate feature annotations shown in this document.]
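Description:
pAc5.1B-lambdaN-HA-CePABP_O is a 7,428 nt insect-cell expression plasmid that produces the Caenorhabditis elegans cytoplasmic poly(A)-binding protein (CePABP, PAB-1) as a lambdaN-HA fusion. The catalogue lists the backbone as unknown, but the name and the annotated parts are consistent with a pAc5.1-type vector. A long Drosophila melanogaster actin 5C (Ac5) promoter drives strong constitutive transcription in Drosophila cell lines, and an SV40 polyadenylation signal lies downstream of the coding region. In bacteria the plasmid is maintained through a ColE1/pUC-type origin and selected with ampicillin via the bla gene and its promoter. The record nevertheless describes it as low copy. Short fragments annotated as tetracycline resistance and SV40 large T antigen appear to be non-functional backbone remnants.

The open reading frame begins with a short fragment of the bacteriophage lambda N protein, the peptide that binds boxB RNA hairpins. An HA epitope follows, annotated as a partial match to a 3xHA tag, and then the PABP coding sequence. The annotation tool labels this sequence by its similarity to mouse Pabpc1, but the record states that it is the C. elegans ORF. A V5 tag sequence lies after the insert, and the record does not say whether it is in frame or preceded by a stop codon.

The lambdaN peptide allows the fusion protein to be tethered to reporter mRNAs that carry boxB elements, so its effects on mRNA translation or stability can be measured. The HA tag supports detection and immunoprecipitation. The associated publication concerns interactions of the C. elegans GW182 protein AIN-1 with PAB-1 and the deadenylase complexes. The depositor notes that the supplied sequence may be theoretical or based on Sanger sequencing.
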