Features (pLannotate 1.2.2; 11 found; start..end, strand, type, name):
     56..2568    +  promoter       Ac5 promoter: Drosophila melanogaster actin 5C promoter
   2588..2653    +  CDS            N (fragment): REGN_LAMBD - Experimental evidence at protein level: Swiss-Prot protein existence level 1. Plays a role as a transcriptional antitermination factor that allows the virus to initiate its lytic phase. Activates expression of the delayed viral early genes by modifying host RNA polymerase (RNAP) into a form that is resistant to termination signals. This antitermination function requires the host NusA protein which serves to stabilize the interaction between antitermination protein N and host RNA polymerase. From Escherichia phage lambda (Bacteriophage lambda).
   2678..2704    +  CDS            3xHA (fragment): three tandem HA epitope tags
   2816..4681    +  CDS            Pabpc1: PABP1_MOUSE - Also known as Pabp1. Experimental evidence at protein level: Swiss-Prot protein existence level 1. Binds the poly(A) tail of mRNA, including that of its own transcript, and regulates processes of mRNA metabolism such as pre-mRNA splicing and mRNA stability. Its function in translational initiation regulation can either be enhanced by PAIP1 or repressed by PAIP2. Can probably bind to cytoplasmic RNA sequences other than poly(A) in vivo. Involved in translationally coupled mRNA turnover. Implicated with other RNA-binding proteins in the cytoplasmic deadenylation/translational and d
   4713..4754    +  CDS            V5 tag: epitope tag from simian virus 5
   4854..4988    -  polyA_signal   SV40 poly(A) signal: SV40 polyadenylation signal
   5011..5095    -  CDS            large T antigen (fragment): large T antigen from SV40 (simian virus 40)
   5096..5566    +  CDS            TcR (fragment): tetracycline efflux protein; tet; confers resistance to tetracycline
   5610..6198    -  rep_origin     ori: high-copy-number ColE1/pMB1/pBR322/pUC origin of replication
   6369..7229    -  CDS            AmpR: β-lactamase; bla; confers resistance to ampicillin, carbenicillin, and related antibiotics
   7230..7334    -  promoter       AmpR promoter: bla
>Addgene plasmid #147148 | pAc5.1B-lambdaN-HA-CePABP_O | depositor full sequence | sequence record 289595 | Full Sequence
CTTCAAGGAATTAATTCTATATTCTAAAAACACAAATGATACTTCTAAAAAAAATCATGAATGGCATCAA
CTCTGAATCAAATCTTTGCAGATGCACCTACTTCTCATTTCCACTGTCACATCATTTTTCCAGATCTCGC
TGCCTGTTATGTGGCCCACAAACCAAGACACGTTTTATGGCCATTAAAGCTGGCTGATCGTCGCCAAACA
CCAAATACATATCAATATGTACATTCGAGAAAGAAGCGATCAAAGAAGCGTCTTCGGGCGAGTAGGAGAA
TGCGGAGGAGAAGGAGAACGAGCTGATCTAGTATCTCTCCACAATCCAATGCCAACTGACCAACTGGCCA
TATTCGGAGCAATTTGAAGCCAATTTCCATCGCCTGGCGATCGCTCCATTCTTGGCTATATGTTTTTCAC
CGTTCCCGGGGCCATTTTCAAAGACTCGTCGGTAAGATAAGATTGTGTCACTCGCTGTCTCTCTTCATTT
GTCGAAGAATGCTGAGGAATTTCGCGATGACGTCGGCGAGTATTTTGAAGAATGAGAATAATTTGTATTT
ATACGAAAATCAGTTAGTGGAATTTTCTACAAAAACATGTTATCTATAGATAATTTTGTTGCAAAATATG
TTGACTATGACAAAGATTGTATGTATATACCTTTAATGTATTCTCATTTTCTTATGTATTTATAATGGCA
ATGATGATACTGATGATATTTTAAGATGATGCCAGACCACAGGCTGATTTCTGCGTCTTTTGCCGAACGC
AGTGCATGTGCGGTTGTTGTTTTTTGGAATAGTTTCAATTTTCGGACTGTCCGCTTTGATTTCAGTTTCT
TGGCTTATTCAAAAAGCAAAGTAAAGCCAAAAAAGCGAGATGGCAATACCAAATGCGGCAAAACGGTAGT
GGAAGGAAAGGGGTGCGGGGCAGCGGAAGGAAGGGTGGGGCGGGGCGTGGCGGGGTCTGTGGCTGGGCGC
GACGTCACCGACGTTGGAGCCACTCCTTTGACCATGTGTGCGTGTGTGTATTATTCGTGTCTCGCCACTC
GCCGGTTGTTTTTTTCTTTTTATCTCGCTCTCTCTAGCGCCATCTCGTACGCATGCTCAACGCACCGCAT
GTTGCCGTGTCCTTTATGCGTCATTTTGGCTCGAAATAGGCAATTATTTAAACAAAGATTAGTCAACGAA
AACGCTAAAATAAATAAGTCTACAATATGGTTACTTATTGCCATGTGTGTGCAGCCAACGATAGCAACAA
AAGCAACAACACAGTGGCTTTCCCTCTTTCACTTTTTGTTTGCAAGCGCGTGCGAGCAAGACGGCACGAC
CGGCAAACGCAATTACGCTGACAAAGAGCAGACGAAGTTTTGGCCGAAAAACATCAAGGCGCCTGATACG
AATGCATTTGCAATAACAATTGCGATATTTAATATTGTTTATGAAGCTGTTTGACTTCAAAACACACAAA
AAAAAAAATAAAACAAATTATTTGAAAGAGAATTAGGAATCGGACAGCTTATCGTTACGGGCTAACAGCA
CACCGAGACGAAATAGCTTACCTGACGTCACAGCCTCTGGAAGAACTGCCGCCAAGCAGAGAGAGAGAGA
AAAAGAGGGAGAGCAGCTTAGACCGCATGTGCTTGTGTGTGAGGCGTCTCTCTCTTCGTCTCCTGTTTGC
GCAAACGCATAGACTGCACTGAGAAAATCGATTACCTATTTTTTATGAATGAATATTTGCACTATTACTA
TTCAAAACTATTAAGATAGCAATCACATTCAATAGCCAAATACTATACCACCTGAGCGATGCAACGAAAT
GATCAATTTGAGCAAAAATGCTGCATATTTAGGACGGCATCATTATAGAAATGCTTCTTGCTGTGTACTT
TTCTCTCGTCTGGCAGCTGTTTCGCCGTTATTGTTAAAACCGGCTTAAGTTAGGTGTGTTTTCTACGACT
AGTGATGCCCCTACTAGAAGATGTGTGTTGCACAAATGTCCCTGAATAACCAATTTGAAGTGCAGATAGC
AGTAAACGTAAGCTAATATGAATATTATTTAACTGTAATGTTTTAATATCGCTGGACATTACTAATAAAC
CCACTATAAACACATGTACATATGTATGTTTTGGCATACAATGAGTAGTTGGGGAAAAAATGTGTAAAAG
CACCGTGACCATCACAGCATAAAGATAACCAGCTGAAGTATCGAATATGAGTAACCCCCAAATTGAATCA
CATGCCGCAACTGATAGGACCCATGGAAGTACACTCTTCATGGCGATATACAAGACACACACAAGCACGA
ACACCCAGTTGCGGAGGAAATTCTCCGTAAATGAAAACCCAATCGGCGAACAATTCATACCCATATATGG
TAAAAGTTTTGAACGCGACTTGAGAGCGGAGAGCATTGCGGCTGATAAGGTTTTAGCGCTAAGCGGGCTT
TATAAAACGGGCTGCGGGACCAGTTTTCATATCACTACCGTTTGAGTTCTTGTGCTGTGTGGATACTCCT
CCCGACACAAAGCCGCTCCATCAGCCAGCAGTCGTCTAATCCAGAGACCCCGGATCGGGGTACCAACATG
GACGCACAAACACGACGACGTGAGCGTCGCGCTGAGAAACAAGCTCAATGGAAAGCTGCAAACGGTGGAT
CTCCTCCACATATGGCTTACCCATACGATGTTCCAGATTACGCTCCTCCAAGCTTGAATTCTGCAGATAT
CCAGCACAGTGGCGGCCGCATGGAAATGAACGTCGCTGCTCCCGCTGCCGCCGTTGCTGGCGCTGCTGCT
CCTCAACCAGGCCAAAATCAGACCGGCTCGTCGTACACCATGGCTTCGCTCTACGTCGGAGACCTCCACC
CGGACGTCAACGAGTCGATCCTGTTCGAGAAGTTCAGCGCTGCCGGCCCTGTTCTTTCTATTCGTGTCTG
CAGAGACAATGCCACTCGTCTCTCATTGGGCTATGCCTACGTCAACTTCCAACAACCAGCTGATGCTGAA
CGTGCCATGGACACCATGAACTTCGAGGCTCTTCACGGCAAACCAATGAGAATCATGTGGTCTCAAAGAG
ATCCAGCTATGCGTCGTTCGGGAGCTGGCAATATCTTCATCAAGAACCTCGATAAGGTCATCGACAACAA
GTCAATCTACGATACCTTCTCCCTGTTCGGAAACATTCTCTCCTGCAAGGTTGCTATCGACGAGGACGGA
TTCAGCAAAGGCTACGGTTTCGTTCACTTCGAGACCGAGGAAGCTGCCCAAAATGCTATCCAAAAAGTCA
ATGGCATGCTTCTGGCCGGGAAGAAGGTTTTCGTTGGCAAATTCCAGCCACGTGCTCAACGCAATCGCGA
GCTTGGAGAGACTGCCAAACAGTTCACCAATGTCTACGTGAAGAACTTTGGAGATCACTACAACAAGGAA
ACCCTTGAGAAGGTCTTTGCCAAGTTCGGAAACATTACCAGCTGCGAAGTCATGACTGTCGAGGGAAAGT
CCAAGGGATTCGGATTTGTTGCTTTTGCTAATCCAGAAGAGGCCGAGACTGCTGTGCAAGCTCTTCACGA
TTCAACCATCGAGGGAACTGACTTGAAACTTCATGTCTGCCGTGCCCAAAAGAAGTCTGAGAGACACGCT
GAATTGAAAAAGAAGCACGAGCAACACAAGGCTGAGCGTATGCAGAAGTATCAAGGAGTCAATCTCTACG
TCAAAAACCTCGACGAGACTGTCGATGATGATGGCTTGAAGAAGCAATTCGAGTCTTACGGAAACATCAC
GAGTGCTAAGGTCATGACTGACGAAAATGGGAGATCAAAGGGATTCGGTTTTGTCTGCTTTGAAAAGCCG
GAGGAAGCTACAAGTGCAGTGACTGAGATGAACTCAAAAATGGTGTGCTCAAAGCCATTGTATGTGGCTA
TTGGTCAACGTAAAGAAGATCGTCGTGCACAGCTTGCTTCTCAATACATGCAACGTGTTGCAAGCATGAG
AATGCACGGCAACGTTCCAGGAGCAGCCATGTACAACCCAACACAGCCAGGACCAGGATACTATGTTGCT
AATCCGATGCAACAGCAGCGCAACTTCGCCGGTGGACAACAGATGGTTCGCCCAGGAGGTCGCTGGGGAA
TGCAAAATCAGTACCCAGTCCAAAATCAGTACATGATGGCTCAAGGCCCAGGTGTCTACCAAAACCGCAT
GGGACGTCCACAGAACCAACAAGGAGGACCACGCGGTCCACCACAGCAGTACAATCAAGTCGCTCAAGGA
GGCGTCCGCATGCAGGGACCACCACGCACCCAAAATCCTGGAGTCCAACAGCAAAACGTTCCACGTCCAC
CACAGCAACAACAGCAGCAAAGACCAGCTCCAACCGGACCAAAGGCTCCACCACAGCCATATCAGGCATA
CCAGCAAAGACCACAAGGAATCGTTATTGGAGGACAAGAGCCACTCACATCTGCAATGTTGGCCGCTGCT
GCTCCTCAGGAGCAAAAGCAACTTCTTGGTGAGCGTATCTACGCTCTCATTGAGAAACTCTACCCGGGAC
ACAAGGACGCAGGAAAAATCACAGGAATGATGCTCGAAATCGACAATTCCGAGTTGATCATGATGCTTCA
AGATAGTGAATTGTTCCGCTCGAAGGTCGACGAAGCTGCATCGGTTCTCGTTTCCGCTCAGAAGCAATAA
TCTAGAGGGCCCGCGGTTCGAAGGTAAGCCTATCCCTAACCCTCTCCTCGGTCTCGATTCTACGCGTACC
GGTCATCATCACCATCACCATTGAGTTTAAACCCGCTGATCAGCCTCGACTGTGCCTTCTAAGGCCTGAG
CTCGCTGATCAGCCTCGATCGAGGATCCAGACATGATAAGATACATTGATGAGTTTGGACAAACCACAAC
TAGAATGCAGTGAAAAAAATGCTTTATTTGTGAAATTTGTGATGCTATTGCTTTATTTGTAACCATTATA
AGCTGCAATAAACAAGTTAACAACAACAATTGCATTCATTTTATGTTTCAGGTTCAGGGGGAGGTGTGGG
AGGTTTTTTAAAGCAAGTAAAACCTCTACAAATGTGGTATGGCTGATTATGATCAGTCGACCGATGCCCT
TGAGAGCCTTCAACCCAGTCAGCTCCTTCCGGTGGGCGCGGGGCATGACTATCGTCGCCGCACTTATGAC
TGTCTTCTTTATCATGCAACTCGTAGGACAGGTGCCGGCAGCGCTCTGGGTCATTTTCGGCGAGGACCGC
TTTCGCTGGAGCGCGACGATGATCGGCCTGTCGCTTGCGGTATTCGGAATCTTGCACGCCCTCGCTCAAG
CCTTCGTCACTGGTCCCGCCACCAAACGTTTCGGCGAGAAGCAGGCCATTATCGCCGGCATGGCGGCCGA
CGCGCTGGGCTACGTCTTGCTGGCGTTCGCGACGCGAGGCTGGATGGCCTTCCCCATTATGATTCTTCTC
GCTTCCGGCGGCATCGGGATGCCCGCGTTGCAGGCCATGCTGTCCAGGCAGGTAGATGACGACCATCAGG
GACAGCTTCAAGGATCGCTCGCGGCTCTTACCAGCCAGCAAAAGGCCAGGAACCGTAAAAAGGCCGCGTT
GCTGGCGTTTTTCCATAGGCTCCGCCCCCCTGACGAGCATCACAAAAATCGACGCTCAAGTCAGAGGTGG
CGAAACCCGACAGGACTATAAAGATACCAGGCGTTTCCCCCTGGAAGCTCCCTCGTGCGCTCTCCTGTTC
CGACCCTGCCGCTTACCGGATACCTGTCCGCCTTTCTCCCTTCGGGAAGCGTGGCGCTTTCTCAATGCTC
ACGCTGTAGGTATCTCAGTTCGGTGTAGGTCGTTCGCTCCAAGCTGGGCTGTGTGCACGAACCCCCCGTT
CAGCCCGACCGCTGCGCCTTATCCGGTAACTATCGTCTTGAGTCCAACCCGGTAAGACACGACTTATCGC
CACTGGCAGCAGCCACTGGTAACAGGATTAGCAGAGCGAGGTATGTAGGCGGTGCTACAGAGTTCTTGAA
GTGGTGGCCTAACTACGGCTACACTAGAAGGACAGTATTTGGTATCTGCGCTCTGCTGAAGCCAGTTACC
TTCGGAAAAAGAGTTGGTAGCTCTTGATCCGGCAAACAAACCACCGCTGGTAGCGGTGGTTTTTTTGTTT
GCAAGCAGCAGATTACGCGCAGAAAAAAAGGATCTCAAGAAGATCCTTTGATCTTTTCTACGGGGTCTGA
CGCTCAGTGGAACGAAAACTCACGTTAAGGGATTTTGGTCATGAGATTATCAAAAAGGATCTTCACCTAG
ATCCTTTTAAATTAAAAATGAAGTTTTAAATCAATCTAAAGTATATATGAGTAAACTTGGTCTGACAGTT
ACCAATGCTTAATCAGTGAGGCACCTATCTCAGCGATCTGTCTATTTCGTTCATCCATAGTTGCCTGACT
CCCCGTCGTGTAGATAACTACGATACGGGAGGGCTTACCATCTGGCCCCAGTGCTGCAATGATACCGCGA
GACCCACGCTCACCGGCTCCAGATTTATCAGCAATAAACCAGCCAGCCGGAAGGGCCGAGCGCAGAAGTG
GTCCTGCAACTTTATCCGCCTCCATCCAGTCTATTAATTGTTGCCGGGAAGCTAGAGTAAGTAGTTCGCC
AGTTAATAGTTTGCGCAACGTTGTTGCCATTGCTGCAGGCATCGTGGTGTCACGCTCGTCGTTTGGTATG
GCTTCATTCAGCTCCGGTTCCCAACGATCAAGGCGAGTTACATGATCCCCCATGTTGTGCAAAAAAGCGG
TTAGCTCCTTCGGTCCTCCGATCGTTGTCAGAAGTAAGTTGGCCGCAGTGTTATCACTCATGGTTATGGC
AGCACTGCATAATTCTCTTACTGTCATGCCATCCGTAAGATGCTTTTCTGTGACTGGTGAGTACTCAACC
AAGTCATTCTGAGAATAGTGTATGCGGCGACCGAGTTGCTCTTGCCCGGCGTCAACACGGGATAATACCG
CGCCACATAGCAGAACTTTAAAAGTGCTCATCATTGGAAAACGTTCTTCGGGGCGAAAACTCTCAAGGAT
CTTACCGCTGTTGAGATCCAGTTCGATGTAACCCACTCGTGCACCCAACTGATCTTCAGCATCTTTTACT
TTCACCAGCGTTTCTGGGTGAGCAAAAACAGGAAGGCAAAATGCCGCAAAAAAGGGAATAAGGGCGACAC
GGAAATGTTGAATACTCATACTCTTCCTTTTTCAATATTATTGAAGCATTTATCAGGGTTATTGTCTCAT
GAGCGGATACATATTTGAATGTATTTAGAAAAATAAACAAATAGGGGTTCCGCGCACATTTCCCCGAAAA
GTGCCACCTGACGTCTAAGAAACCATTATTATCATGACATTAACCTATAAAAATAGGCGTATCACGAGGC
CCTTTCGT
